LOCUS       Exported 2768 bp ds-DNA circular SYN 13-MAY-2021
DEFINITION  MoClo golden gate assembly CD cloning part for ChlorR
            (chloramphenicol resistance protein). Please see Supplemental
            Documents for annotated Genbank file..
ACCESSION   .
VERSION     .
KEYWORDS    C78m
SOURCE      synthetic DNA construct
  ORGANISM  synthetic DNA construct
REFERENCE   1 (bases 1 to 2768)
  TITLE     CIDAR MoClo Extension
REFERENCE   2 (bases 1 to 2768)
  AUTHORS   .
  TITLE     Direct Submission
  JOURNAL   Exported May 13, 2021 from SnapGene Server 1.1.58
            http://www.snapgene.com
FEATURES             Location/Qualifiers
     source          1..2768
                     /organism="synthetic DNA construct"
                     /mol_type="other DNA"
     CDS             5..664
                     /codon_start=1
                     /gene="cat"
                     /product="chloramphenicol acetyltransferase"
                     /label=CmR
                     /note="confers resistance to chloramphenicol"
                     /translation="MEKKITGYTTVDISQWHRKEHFEAFQSVAQCTYNQTVQLDITAFL
                     KTVKKNKHKFYPAFIHILARLMNAHPEFRMAMKDGELVIWDSVHPCYTVFHEQTETFSS
                     LWSEYHDDFRQFLHIYSQDVACYGENLAYFPKGFIENMFFVSANPWVSFTSFDLNVANM
                     DNFFAPVFTMGKYYTQGDKVLMPLAIQVHHAVCDGFHVGRMLNELQQYCDEWQGGA"
     primer_bind     complement(71..90)
                     /label=CAT-R
                     /note="Chloramphenicol resistance gene, reverse primer"
     misc_feature    676..696
                     /label=BioBrick suffix
                     /note="universal suffix for all parts"
     primer_bind     complement(702..719)
                     /label=L4440
                     /note="L4440 vector, forward primer"
     rep_origin      complement(873..1461)
                     /direction=LEFT
                     /label=ori
                     /note="high-copy-number ColE1/pMB1/pBR322/pUC origin of
                     replication"
     primer_bind     complement(953..972)
                     /label=pBR322ori-F
                     /note="pBR322 origin, forward primer"
     CDS             complement(1632..2492)
                     /codon_start=1
                     /gene="bla"
                     /product="beta-lactamase"
                     /label=AmpR
                     /note="confers resistance to ampicillin, carbenicillin, and
                     related antibiotics"
                     /translation="MSIQHFRVALIPFFAAFCLPVFAHPETLVKVKDAEDQLGARVGYI
                     ELDLNSGKILESFRPEERFPMMSTFKVLLCGAVLSRIDAGQEQLGRRIHYSQNDLVEYS
                     PVTEKHLTDGMTVRELCSAAITMSDNTAANLLLTTIGGPKELTAFLHNMGDHVTRLDRW
                     EPELNEAIPNDERDTTMPVAMATTLRKLLTGELLTLASRQQLIDWMEADKVAGPLLRSA
                     LPAGWFIADKSGAGERGSRGIIAALGPDGKPSRIVVIYTTGSQATMDERNRQIAEIGAS
                     LIKHW"
     primer_bind     2255..2274
                     /label=Amp-R
                     /note="Ampicillin resistance gene, reverse primer"
     promoter        complement(2493..2597)
                     /gene="bla"
                     /label=AmpR promoter
     primer_bind     2665..2683
                     /label=pBRforEco
                     /note="pBR322 vectors, upsteam of EcoRI site, forward
                     primer"
     terminator      2687..2730
                     /label=bacterial terminator
                     /note="putative bacterial transcription terminator"
     misc_feature    2733..2754
                     /label=BioBrick prefix
                     /note="BioBrick prefix for parts that do not start with
                     ""ATG"""
ORIGIN
        1 aatgatggag aaaaaaatca ctggatatac caccgttgat atatcccaat ggcatcgtaa
       61 agaacatttt gaggcatttc agtcagttgc tcaatgtacc tataaccaga ccgttcagct
      121 ggatattacg gcctttttaa agaccgtaaa gaaaaataag cacaagtttt atccggcctt
      181 tattcacatt cttgcccgcc tgatgaatgc tcatccggaa tttcgtatgg caatgaaaga
      241 cggtgagctg gtgatatggg atagtgttca cccttgttac accgttttcc atgagcaaac
      301 tgaaacgttt tcatcgctct ggagtgaata ccacgacgat ttccggcagt ttctacacat
      361 atattcgcaa gatgtggcgt gttacggtga aaacctggcc tatttcccta aagggtttat
      421 tgagaatatg tttttcgtct cagccaatcc ctgggtgagt ttcaccagtt ttgatttaaa
      481 cgtggccaat atggacaact tcttcgcccc cgttttcacc atgggcaaat attatacgca
      541 aggcgacaag gtgctgatgc cgctggcgat tcaggttcat catgccgttt gtgatggctt
      601 ccatgtcggc agaatgctta atgaattaca acagtactgc gatgagtggc agggcggggc
      661 gtaaaggtag agacctacta gtagcggccg ctgcaggctt cctcgctcac tgactcgctg
      721 cgctcggtcg ttcggctgcg gcgagcggta tcagctcact caaaggcggt aatacggtta
      781 tccacagaat caggggataa cgcaggaaag aacatgtgag caaaaggcca gcaaaaggcc
      841 aggaaccgta aaaaggccgc gttgctggcg tttttccaca ggctccgccc ccctgacgag
      901 catcacaaaa atcgacgctc aagtcagagg tggcgaaacc cgacaggact ataaagatac
      961 caggcgtttc cccctggaag ctccctcgtg cgctctcctg ttccgaccct gccgcttacc
     1021 ggatacctgt ccgcctttct cccttcggga agcgtggcgc tttctcatag ctcacgctgt
     1081 aggtatctca gttcggtgta ggtcgttcgc tccaagctgg gctgtgtgca cgaacccccc
     1141 gttcagcccg accgctgcgc cttatccggt aactatcgtc ttgagtccaa cccggtaaga
     1201 cacgacttat cgccactggc agcagccact ggtaacagga ttagcagagc gaggtatgta
     1261 ggcggtgcta cagagttctt gaagtggtgg cctaactacg gctacactag aagaacagta
     1321 tttggtatct gcgctctgct gaagccagtt accttcggaa aaagagttgg tagctcttga
     1381 tccggcaaac aaaccaccgc tggtagcggt ggtttttttg tttgcaagca gcagattacg
     1441 cgcagaaaaa aaggatctca agaagatcct ttgatctttt ctacggggtc tgacgctcag
     1501 tggaacgaaa actcacgtta agggattttg gtcatgagat tatcaaaaag gatcttcacc
     1561 tagatccttt taaattaaaa atgaagtttt aaatcaatct aaagtatata tgagtaaact
     1621 tggtctgaca gttaccaatg cttaatcagt gaggcaccta tctcagcgat ctgtctattt
     1681 cgttcatcca tagttgcctg actccccgtc gtgtagataa ctacgatacg ggagggctta
     1741 ccatctggcc ccagtgctgc aatgataccg cgcgacccac gctcaccggc tccagattta
     1801 tcagcaataa accagccagc cggaagggcc gagcgcagaa gtggtcctgc aactttatcc
     1861 gcctccatcc agtctattaa ttgttgccgg gaagctagag taagtagttc gccagttaat
     1921 agtttgcgca acgttgttgc cattgctaca ggcatcgtgg tgtcacgctc gtcgtttggt
     1981 atggcttcat tcagctccgg ttcccaacga tcaaggcgag ttacatgatc ccccatgttg
     2041 tgcaaaaaag cggttagctc cttcggtcct ccgatcgttg tcagaagtaa gttggccgca
     2101 gtgttatcac tcatggttat ggcagcactg cataattctc ttactgtcat gccatccgta
     2161 agatgctttt ctgtgactgg tgagtactca accaagtcat tctgagaata gtgtatgcgg
     2221 cgaccgagtt gctcttgccc ggcgtcaata cgggataata ccgcgccaca tagcagaact
     2281 ttaaaagtgc tcatcattgg aaaacgttct tcggggcgaa aactctcaag gatcttaccg
     2341 ctgttgagat ccagttcgat gtaacccact cgtgcaccca actgatcttc agcatctttt
     2401 actttcacca gcgtttctgg gtgagcaaaa acaggaaggc aaaatgccgc aaaaaaggga
     2461 ataagggcga cacggaaatg ttgaatactc atactcttcc tttttcaata ttattgaagc
     2521 atttatcagg gttattgtct catgagcgga tacatatttg aatgtattta gaaaaataaa
     2581 caaatagggg ttccgcgcac atttccccga aaagtgccac ctgacgtcta agaaaccatt
     2641 attatcatga cattaaccta taaaaatagg cgtatcacga ggcagaattt cagataaaaa
     2701 aaatccttag ctttcgctaa ggatgatttc tggaattcgc ggccgcttct agagactagt
     2761 gggtctca
//
