[The description below was written by a language model from this plasmid's Addgene catalogue record and the feature table of its GenBank file.]
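Description:
C78m is a basic part plasmid from the CIDAR MoClo Extension collection, built for hierarchical Golden Gate (MoClo) assembly in E. coli. It uses the DVA destination vector backbone (about 2.1 kb), giving a 2,768 bp circular synthetic construct. The plasmid is propagated through a high-copy ColE1/pMB1-type origin and selected with ampicillin via a beta-lactamase gene driven by its own AmpR promoter. The part is flanked by the BioBrick prefix and suffix sequences, and a putative bacterial transcription terminator sits just upstream of the prefix, which would help insulate the insert from read-through from the backbone.

The payload is a 668 bp "CD" part carrying the cat coding sequence, which encodes chloramphenicol acetyltransferase (ChlorR/CmR). In the MoClo scheme the letters refer to the four-base fusion sites that flank a part, and the C-to-D position is the slot for coding sequences. Consistent with that, the annotation shows only the open reading frame, with a few bases on either side and no annotated promoter, ribosome binding site or terminator of its own. The chloramphenicol resistance gene is therefore a cargo part rather than a marker for maintaining this plasmid. It is meant to be released by a Type IIS enzyme and joined to promoter, RBS and terminator parts to form a transcription unit. The Type IIS sites themselves are not annotated in the feature table. The second record held for this plasmid covers only the 668 bp insert and matches the corresponding region of the full record. Typical use is as a modular selectable-marker coding sequence in synthetic biology circuit or vector construction.
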