Addgene plasmid #120990: C78m
Purpose: MoClo golden gate assembly CD cloning part for ChlorR (chloramphenicol resistance protein). Please see Supplemental Documents for annotated Genbank file.
Depositing lab: Richard Murray. Depositing organization: California Institute of Technology.
Backbone
  Vector backbone: DVA
  Backbone size w/o insert (bp): 2100
  Vector type: Synthetic Biology
Growth in bacteria
  Bacterial resistance: Ampicillin, 100 μg/mL
  Growth temperature: 37°C
  Growth strain: JM109
  Copy number: High Copy
Gene/Insert
  Gene/Insert name: ChlorR
  Species: Synthetic
  Insert size (bp): 668
  Cloning method: Gibson Cloning
  Sequencing primers: 5′ AAATAGGCGTATCACGAGGCA; 3′ TTACCGCCTTTGAGTGAGCTG
Terms and licenses: Academic/Nonprofit Terms; Industry Terms: Not Available to Industry
How to cite: C78m was a gift from Richard Murray (Addgene plasmid # 120990 ; http://n2t.net/addgene:120990 ; RRID:Addgene_120990)
