LOCUS       Exported 668 bp ds-DNA linear SYN 17-SEP-2021
DEFINITION  MoClo golden gate assembly CD cloning part for ChlorR
            (chloramphenicol resistance protein). Please see Supplemental
            Documents for annotated Genbank file..
ACCESSION   .
VERSION     .
KEYWORDS    C78m
SOURCE      synthetic DNA construct
  ORGANISM  synthetic DNA construct
REFERENCE   1 (bases 1 to 668)
  TITLE     CIDAR MoClo Extension
REFERENCE   2 (bases 1 to 668)
  AUTHORS   .
  TITLE     Direct Submission
  JOURNAL   Exported Sep 17, 2021 from SnapGene Server 1.1.58
            http://www.snapgene.com
FEATURES             Location/Qualifiers
     source          1..668
                     /organism="synthetic DNA construct"
                     /mol_type="other DNA"
     CDS             5..664
                     /codon_start=1
                     /gene="cat"
                     /product="chloramphenicol acetyltransferase"
                     /label=CmR
                     /note="confers resistance to chloramphenicol"
                     /translation="MEKKITGYTTVDISQWHRKEHFEAFQSVAQCTYNQTVQLDITAFL
                     KTVKKNKHKFYPAFIHILARLMNAHPEFRMAMKDGELVIWDSVHPCYTVFHEQTETFSS
                     LWSEYHDDFRQFLHIYSQDVACYGENLAYFPKGFIENMFFVSANPWVSFTSFDLNVANM
                     DNFFAPVFTMGKYYTQGDKVLMPLAIQVHHAVCDGFHVGRMLNELQQYCDEWQGGA"
     primer_bind     complement(71..90)
                     /label=CAT-R
                     /note="Chloramphenicol resistance gene, reverse primer"
ORIGIN
        1 aatgatggag aaaaaaatca ctggatatac caccgttgat atatcccaat ggcatcgtaa
       61 agaacatttt gaggcatttc agtcagttgc tcaatgtacc tataaccaga ccgttcagct
      121 ggatattacg gcctttttaa agaccgtaaa gaaaaataag cacaagtttt atccggcctt
      181 tattcacatt cttgcccgcc tgatgaatgc tcatccggaa tttcgtatgg caatgaaaga
      241 cggtgagctg gtgatatggg atagtgttca cccttgttac accgttttcc atgagcaaac
      301 tgaaacgttt tcatcgctct ggagtgaata ccacgacgat ttccggcagt ttctacacat
      361 atattcgcaa gatgtggcgt gttacggtga aaacctggcc tatttcccta aagggtttat
      421 tgagaatatg tttttcgtct cagccaatcc ctgggtgagt ttcaccagtt ttgatttaaa
      481 cgtggccaat atggacaact tcttcgcccc cgttttcacc atgggcaaat attatacgca
      541 aggcgacaag gtgctgatgc cgctggcgat tcaggttcat catgccgttt gtgatggctt
      601 ccatgtcggc agaatgctta atgaattaca acagtactgc gatgagtggc agggcggggc
      661 gtaaaggt
//
